Addgene plasmid #15796: pHCMV-LCMV-Arm53b
Depositing lab: Miguel Sena-Esteves. Depositing organization: Children's Hospital of Philadelphia. Publication: Optimized large-scale production of high titer lentivirus vector pseudotypes. Sena-Esteves M, Tebbets JC, Steffens S, Crombleholme T, Flake AW. J Virol Methods. 2004 Dec 15. 122(2):131-9. 10.1016/j.jviromet.2004.08.017 PubMed 15542136.
Backbone
  Vector backbone: pHCMV
  Backbone manufacturer: Clontech
  Backbone size w/o insert (bp): 4828
  Vector type: Mammalian Expression
Growth in bacteria
  Bacterial resistance: Ampicillin, 100 μg/mL
  Growth temperature: 37°C
  Growth strain: DH5alpha
  Copy number: High Copy
Gene/Insert
  Gene/Insert name: LCMVArm53b envelope glycoprotein
  Species: Lymphocytic choriomeningitis virus Armstrong 53b
  Insert size (bp): 1497
  GenBank ID: AY847350
  Cloning method: Restriction Enzyme
  Sequencing primers: 5′ N/A; 3′ N/A
Resource information
  A portion of this plasmid was derived from a plasmid made by: Gene was cloned by PCR from DNA isolated from cells infected with virus obtained from The Scripps Research Institute, La Jolla, CA
Terms and licenses: Academic/Nonprofit Terms; Industry Terms: Not Available to Industry
How to cite: pHCMV-LCMV-Arm53b was a gift from Miguel Sena-Esteves (Addgene plasmid # 15796 ; http://n2t.net/addgene:15796 ; RRID:Addgene_15796)
