[The description below was written by a language model from this plasmid's Addgene catalogue record and pLannotate feature annotations shown in this document.]
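Description:
pHCMV-LCMV-Arm53b is a mammalian expression plasmid of about 6.3 kb, built on the pHCMV backbone, that encodes the envelope glycoprotein precursor (GPC) of lymphocytic choriomeningitis virus, strain Armstrong 53b. It is propagated in E. coli as a high-copy plasmid through a ColE1/pUC-type origin and selected with ampicillin via the β-lactamase gene. The backbone also carries pBluescript-derived remnants, including an f1 phage origin, a T7 promoter, a partial multiple cloning site and fragments of lacZα, lacI and the lac promoter/operator region. These have no role in mammalian expression. No mammalian selection marker is annotated, which fits transient transfection use.

The expression cassette consists of the human cytomegalovirus immediate-early enhancer and promoter, followed by a rabbit β-globin intron, the roughly 1.5 kb GPC open reading frame, a short residual β-globin exon fragment and the rabbit β-globin polyadenylation signal. The intron and poly(A) signal support efficient splicing, processing and stability of the transcript, giving strong glycoprotein expression in transfected cells. GPC is processed into the subunits that mediate receptor attachment (to α-dystroglycan) and entry. According to the record, the gene was PCR-cloned from DNA of virus-infected cells.

The associated publication concerns large-scale production of high-titer lentiviral vector pseudotypes, so the plasmid's evident role is as an envelope plasmid co-transfected with packaging and transfer constructs to produce LCMV-pseudotyped particles. The two sequence records show the same features in the same order, differing only in their start coordinate and by a single nucleotide in length, which falls within the AmpR annotation.
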