Features (pLannotate 1.2.2; 17 found; start..end, strand, type, name):
     27..599     +  intron         β-globin intron: intron from rabbit β-globin gene
    669..2162    +  CDS            GPC: GLYC_LYCVA - Also known as GP-C. Experimental evidence at protein level: Swiss-Prot protein existence level 1. [Glycoprotein G1]: interacts with the host receptor (By similarity). Mediates virus attachment to host receptor alpha- dystroglycan DAG1. This attachment induces virion internalization predominantly through clathrin- and caveolin-independent endocytosis (PubMed:9851928). From Lymphocytic choriomeningitis virus (strain Armstrong) (LCMV).
   2181..2258    +  CDS            HBB (fragment): HBB_PONPY - Experimental evidence at transcript level: Swiss-Prot protein existence level 2. Involved in oxygen transport from the lung to the various peripheral tissues. From Pongo pygmaeus (Bornean orangutan).
   2329..2384    +  polyA_signal   β-globin poly(A) signal: rabbit β-globin polyadenylation signal (Gil and Proudfoot, 1987)
   2766..2782    -  protein_bind   lac operator: The lac repressor binds to the lac operator to inhibit transcription in E. coli. This inhibition can be relieved by adding lactose or isopropyl-β-D-thiogalactopyranoside (IPTG). lac repressor encoded by lacI
   2790..2820    -  promoter       lac promoter: promoter for the E. coli lac operon
   2835..2856    -  protein_bind   CAP binding site: CAP binding activates transcription in the presence of cAMP. E. coli catabolite activator protein
   2869..2961    -  CDS            lacI (fragment): lac repressor; lacI; The lac repressor binds to the lac operator to inhibit transcription in E. coli. This inhibition can be relieved by adding lactose or isopropyl-β-D-thiogalactopyranoside (IPTG).
   3144..3732    -  rep_origin     ori: high-copy-number ColE1/pMB1/pBR322/pUC origin of replication
   3903..4763    -  CDS            AmpR: β-lactamase; bla; confers resistance to ampicillin, carbenicillin, and related antibiotics
   4764..4868    -  promoter       AmpR promoter: bla
   4921..5349    -  rep_origin     f1 ori (sequence partly withheld): f1 bacteriophage origin of replication; arrow indicates direction of (+) strand synthesis
   5354..5509    -  CDS            lacZα (fragment): LacZα fragment of β-galactosidase; lacZ fragment
   5517..5535    +  promoter       T7 promoter: promoter for bacteriophage T7 RNA polymerase
   5544..5573    +  misc_feature   MCS (fragment): pBluescript multiple cloning site
   5656..6035    +  enhancer       CMV enhancer: human cytomegalovirus immediate early enhancer
   6036..6239    +  promoter       CMV promoter: human cytomegalovirus (CMV) immediate early promoter
>Addgene plasmid #15796 | pHCMV-LCMV-Arm53b | addgene full sequence | sequence record 457426 | Addgene NGS Result
GGTCGACCGATCCTGAGAACTTCAGGGTGAGTTTGGGGACCCTTGATTGTTCTTTCTTTTTCGCTATTGT
AAAATTCATGTTATATGGAGGGGGCAAAGTTTTCAGGGTGTTGTTTAGAATGGGAAGATGTCCCTTGTAT
CACCATGGACCCTCATGATAATTTTGTTTCTTTCACTTTCTACTCTGTTGACAACCATTGTCTCCTCTTA
TTTTCTTTTCATTTTCTGTAACTTTTTCGTTAAACTTTAGCTTGCATTTGTAACGAATTTTTAAATTCAC
TTTTGTTTATTTGTCAGATTGTAAGTACTTTCTCTAATCACTTTTTTTTCAAGGCAATCAGGGTATATTA
TATTGTACTTCAGCACAGTTTTAGAGAACAATTGTTATAATTAAATGATAAGGTAGAATATTTCTGCATA
TAAATTCTGGCTGGCGTGGAAATATTCTTATTGGTAGAAACAACTACACCCTGGTCATCATCCTGCCTTT
CTCTTTATGGTTACAATGATATACACTGTTTGAGATGAGGATAAAATACTCTGAGTCCAAACCGGGCCCC
TCTGCTAACCATGTTCATGCCTTCTTCTCTTTCCTACAGCTCCTGGGCAACGTGCTGGTTGTTGTGCTGT
CTCATCATTTTGGCAAAGAATTCCTCGACGGATCCGCCATGGGTCAGATTGTGGCAATGTTTGAGGCTCT
GCCTCACATCATCGATGAGGTGATCAACATTGTCATTATTGTGCTTATCGTGATCACGGGTATCAAGGCT
GTCTACAATTTTGCCACCTGTGGGATATTCGCATTGATCAGTTTCCTACTTCTGGCTGGCAGGTCCTGTG
GCATGTACGGTCTTAAGGGACCCGACATTTACAAAGGAGTTTACCAATTTAAGTCAGTGGAGTTTGATAT
GTCACATCTGAACCTGACCATGCCCAACGCATGTTCAGCCAACAACTCCCACCATTACATCAGTATGGGG
ACTTCTGGACTAGAATTGACCTTCACCAATGATTCCATCATCAGTCACAACTTTTGCAATCTGACCTCTG
CCTTCAATAAAAAGACCTTTGACCACACACTCATGAGTATAGTTTCGAGCCTACACCTCAGTATCAGAGG
GAACTCCAACTATAAGGCAGTATCCTGCGACTTCAACAATGGCATAACCATCCAATACAACTTGACATTC
TCAAATGCACAAAGTGCTCAGAGCCAGTGTAGAACCTTCAGAGGTAGAGTCCTAGATATGTTTAGAACTG
CCTTCGGGGGGAAATACATGAGGAGTGGCTGGGGCTGGACAGGCTCAGATGGCAAGACCACCTGGTGTAG
CCAGACGAGTTACCAATACCTGATTATACAAAATAGAACCTGGGAAAACCACTGCACATATGCAGGTCCT
TTTGGGATGTCCAGGATTCTCCTTTCCCAAGAGAAGACTAAGTTCTTCACTAGGAGACTAGCGGGCACAT
TCACCTGGACTTTGTCAGACTCTTCAGGGGTGGAGAATCCAGGTGGTTATTGCCTGACCAAATGGATGAT
TCTTGCTGCAGAGCTTAAGTGTTTCGGGAACACAGCAGTTGCGAAATGCAATGTAAATCATGATGAAGAA
TTCTGTGACATGCTGCGACTAATTGACTACAACAAGGCTGCTTTGAGTAAGTTCAAAGAGGACGTAGAAT
CTGCCTTGCACTTATTCAAAACAACAGTGAATTCTTTGATTTCAGATCAACTACTGATGAGGAACCACTT
GAGAGATCTGATGGGGGTGCCATATTGCAATTACTCAAAGTTTTGGTACCTAGAACATGCAAAGACCGGC
GAAACTAGTGTCCCCAAGTGCTGGCTTGTCACCAATGGTTCTTACTTAAATGAGACCCACTTCAGTGATC
AAATCGAACAGGAAGCCGATAACATGATTACAGAGATGTTGAGGAAGGATTACATAAAGAGGCAGGGGAG
TACCCCCCTAGCATTGATGGACCTTCTGATGTTTTCCACATCTGCATATCTAGTCAGCATCTTCCTGCAC
CTTGTCAAAATACCAACACACAGGCACATAAAAGGTGGCTCATGTCCAAAGCCACACCGATTAACCAACA
AAGGAATTTGTAGTTGTGGTGCATTTAAGGTGCCTGGTGTAAAAACCGTCTGGAAAAGACGCTGATAAGG
ATCCGTCGAGGAATTCACTCCTCAGGTGCAGGCTGCCTATCAGAAGGTGGTGGCTGGTGTGGCCAATGCC
CTGGCTCACAAATACCACTGAGATCTTTTTCCCTCTGCCAAAAATTATGGGGACATCATGAAGCCCCTTG
AGCATCTGACTTCTGGCTAATAAAGGAAATTTATTTTCATTGCAATAGTGTGTTGGAATTTTTTGTGTCT
CTCACTCGGAAGGACATATGGGAGGGCAAATCATTTAAAACATCAGAATGAGTATTTGGTTTAGAGTTTG
GCAACATATGCCCATATGCTGGCTGCCATGAACAAAGGTTGGCTATAAAGAGGTCATCAGTATATGAAAC
AGCCCCCTGCTGTCCATTCCTTATTCCATAGAAAAGCCTTGACTTGAGGTTAGATTTTTTTTATATTTTG
TTTTGTGTTATTTTTTTCTTTAACATCCCTAAAATTTTCCTTACATGTTTTACTAGCCAGATTTTTCCTC
CTCTCCTGACTACTCCCAGTCATAGCTGTCCCTCTTCTCTTATGGAGATCCCTCGACGGATCGGCCGCAA
TTCGTAATCATGTCATAGCTGTTTCCTGTGTGAAATTGTTATCCGCTCACAATTCCACACAACATACGAG
CCGGAAGCATAAAGTGTAAAGCCTGGGGTGCCTAATGAGTGAGCTAACTCACATTAATTGCGTTGCGCTC
ACTGCCCGCTTTCCAGTCGGGAAACCTGTCGTGCCAGCTGCATTAATGAATCGGCCAACGCGCGGGGAGA
GGCGGTTTGCGTATTGGGCGCTCTTCCGCTTCCTCGCTCACTGACTCGCTGCGCTCGGTCGTTCGGCTGC
GGCGAGCGGTATCAGCTCACTCAAAGGCGGTAATACGGTTATCCACAGAATCAGGGGATAACGCAGGAAA
GAACATGTGAGCAAAAGGCCAGCAAAAGGCCAGGAACCGTAAAAAGGCCGCGTTGCTGGCGTTTTTCCAT
AGGCTCCGCCCCCCTGACGAGCATCACAAAAATCGACGCTCAAGTCAGAGGTGGCGAAACCCGACAGGAC
TATAAAGATACCAGGCGTTTCCCCCTGGAAGCTCCCTCGTGCGCTCTCCTGTTCCGACCCTGCCGCTTAC
CGGATACCTGTCCGCCTTTCTCCCTTCGGGAAGCGTGGCGCTTTCTCATAGCTCACGCTGTAGGTATCTC
AGTTCGGTGTAGGTCGTTCGCTCCAAGCTGGGCTGTGTGCACGAACCCCCCGTTCAGCCCGACCGCTGCG
CCTTATCCGGTAACTATCGTCTTGAGTCCAACCCGGTAAGACACGACTTATCGCCACTGGCAGCAGCCAC
TGGTAACAGGATTAGCAGAGCGAGGTATGTAGGCGGTGCTACAGAGTTCTTGAAGTGGTGGCCTAACTAC
GGCTACACTAGAAGAACAGTATTTGGTATCTGCGCTCTGCTGAAGCCAGTTACCTTCGGAAAAAGAGTTG
GTAGCTCTTGATCCGGCAAACAAACCACCGCTGGTAGCGGTGGTTTTTTTGTTTGCAAGCAGCAGATTAC
GCGCAGAAAAAAAGGATCTCAAGAAGATCCTTTGATCTTTTCTACGGGGTCTGACGCTCAGTGGAACGAA
AACTCACGTTAAGGGATTTTGGTCATGAGATTATCAAAAAGGATCTTCACCTAGATCCTTTTAAATTAAA
AATGAAGTTTTAAATCAATCTAAAGTATATATGAGTAAACTTGGTCTGACAGTTACCAATGCTTAATCAG
TGAGGCACCTATCTCAGCGATCTGTCTATTTCGTTCATCCATAGTTGCCTGACTCCCCGTCGTGTAGATA
ACTACGATACGGGAGGGCTTACCATCTGGCCCCAGTGCTGCAATGATACCGCGAGACCCACGCTCACCGG
CTCCAGATTTATCAGCAATAAACCAGCCAGCCGGAAGGGCCGAGCGCAGAAGTGGTCCTGCAACTTTATC
CGCCTCCATCCAGTCTATTAATTGTTGCCGGGAAGCTAGAGTAAGTAGTTCGCCAGTTAATAGTTTGCGC
AACGTTGTTGCCATTGCTACAGGCATCGTGGTGTCACGCTCGTCGTTTGGTATGGCTTCATTCAGCTCCG
GTTCCCAACGATCAAGGCGAGTTACATGATCCCCCATGTTGTGCAAAAAAGCGGTTAGCTCCTTCGGTCC
TCCGATCGTTGTCAGAAGTAAGTTGGCCGCAGTGTTATCACTCATGGTTATGGCAGCACTGCATAATTCT
CTTACTGTCATGCCATCCGTAAGATGCTTTTCTGTGACTGGTGAGTACTCAACCAAGTCATTCTGAGAAT
AGTGTATGCGGCGACCGAGTTGCTCTTGCCCGGCGTCAATACGGGATAATACCGCGCCACATAGCAGAAC
TTTAAAAGTGCTCATCATTGGAAAACGTTCTTCGGGGCGAAAACTCTCAAGGATCTTACCGCTGTTGAGA
TCCAGTTCGATGTAACCCACTCGTGCACCCAACTGATCTTCAGCATCTTTTACTTTCACCAGCGTTTCTG
GGTGAGCAAAAACAGGAAGGCAAAATGCCGCAAAAAAGGGAATAAGGGCGACACGGAAATGTTGAATACT
CATACTCTTCCTTTTTCAATATTATTGAAGCATTTATCAGGGTTATTGTCTCATGAGCGGATACATATTT
GAATGTATTTAGAAAAATAAACAAATAGGGGTTCCGCGCACATTTCCCCGAAAAGTGCCACCTAAATTGT
AAGCGTTAATATTTTGTTAAAATTCGCGTTAAATTTTTGTTAAATCAGCTCATTTTTTAACCAATAGGCC
GAAATCGGCAAAATCCCTTATAAATCAAAAGAATAGACCGAGATAGGGT
[37 nt withheld, positions 5020-5056]
AAAGAACGTGGACTCCAACGTCAAAGG
[49 nt withheld, positions 5084-5132]
T
[91 nt withheld, positions 5134-5224]
G
[124 nt withheld, positions 5226-5349]
CCCATTCGCCATTCAGGCTGCGCAACTGTTGGGAAGGGCGATCGGTGCGGGCCTCTTCGCTATTACGCCA
GCTGGCGAAAGGGGGATGTGCTGCAAGGCGATTAAGTTGGGTAACGCCAGGGTTTTCCCAGTCACGACGT
TGTAAAACGACGGCCAGTGAGCGCGCGTAATACGACTCACTATAGGGCGAATTGGAGCTCCACCGCGGTG
GCGGCCGCTCTAGAGAGCTTGGCCCATTGCATACGTTGTATCCATATCATAATATGTACATTTATATTGG
CTCATGTCCAACATTACCGCCATGTTGACATTGATTATTGACTAGTTATTAATAGTAATCAATTACGGGG
TCATTAGTTCATAGCCCATATATGGAGTTCCGCGTTACATAACTTACGGTAAATGGCCCGCCTGGCTGAC
CGCCCAACGACCCCCGCCCATTGACGTCAATAATGACGTATGTTCCCATAGTAACGCCAATAGGGACTTT
CCATTGACGTCAATGGGTGGAGTATTTACGGTAAACTGCCCACTTGGCAGTACATCAAGTGTATCATATG
CCAAGTACGCCCCCTATTGACGTCAATGACGGTAAATGGCCCGCCTGGCATTATGCCCAGTACATGACCT
TATGGGACTTTCCTACTTGGCAGTACATCTACGTATTAGTCATCGCTATTACCATGGTGATGCGGTTTTG
GCAGTACATCAATGGGCGTGGATAGCGGTTTGACTCACGGGGATTTCCAAGTCTCCACCCCATTGACGTC
AATGGGAGTTTGTTTTGGCACCAAAATCAACGGGACTTTCCAAAATGTCGTAACAACTCCGCCCCATTGA
CGCAAATGGGCGGTAGGCGTGTACGGTGGGAGGTCTATATAAGCAGAGCTCGTTTAGTGAACCGTCAGAT
CGCCTGGAGACGCCATCCACGCTGTTTTGACCTCCATAGAAGACACCGGGACCGATCCAGCCTCC
