Features (pLannotate 1.2.2; 17 found; start..end, strand, type, name):
     97..476     +  enhancer       CMV enhancer: human cytomegalovirus immediate early enhancer
    477..680     +  promoter       CMV promoter: human cytomegalovirus (CMV) immediate early promoter
    792..1364    +  intron         β-globin intron: intron from rabbit β-globin gene
   1434..2927    +  CDS            GPC: GLYC_LYCVA - Also known as GP-C. Experimental evidence at protein level: Swiss-Prot protein existence level 1. [Glycoprotein G1]: interacts with the host receptor (By similarity). Mediates virus attachment to host receptor alpha- dystroglycan DAG1. This attachment induces virion internalization predominantly through clathrin- and caveolin-independent endocytosis (PubMed:9851928). From Lymphocytic choriomeningitis virus (strain Armstrong) (LCMV).
   2946..3023    +  CDS            HBB (fragment): HBB_PONPY - Experimental evidence at transcript level: Swiss-Prot protein existence level 2. Involved in oxygen transport from the lung to the various peripheral tissues. From Pongo pygmaeus (Bornean orangutan).
   3094..3149    +  polyA_signal   β-globin poly(A) signal: rabbit β-globin polyadenylation signal (Gil and Proudfoot, 1987)
   3531..3547    -  protein_bind   lac operator: The lac repressor binds to the lac operator to inhibit transcription in E. coli. This inhibition can be relieved by adding lactose or isopropyl-β-D-thiogalactopyranoside (IPTG). lac repressor encoded by lacI
   3555..3585    -  promoter       lac promoter: promoter for the E. coli lac operon
   3600..3621    -  protein_bind   CAP binding site: CAP binding activates transcription in the presence of cAMP. E. coli catabolite activator protein
   3634..3726    -  CDS            lacI (fragment): lac repressor; lacI; The lac repressor binds to the lac operator to inhibit transcription in E. coli. This inhibition can be relieved by adding lactose or isopropyl-β-D-thiogalactopyranoside (IPTG).
   3909..4497    -  rep_origin     ori: high-copy-number ColE1/pMB1/pBR322/pUC origin of replication
   4668..5529    -  CDS            AmpR (fragment): β-lactamase; bla; confers resistance to ampicillin, carbenicillin, and related antibiotics
   5530..5634    -  promoter       AmpR promoter: bla
   5687..6115    -  rep_origin     f1 ori (sequence partly withheld): f1 bacteriophage origin of replication; arrow indicates direction of (+) strand synthesis
   6120..6275    -  CDS            lacZα (fragment): LacZα fragment of β-galactosidase; lacZ fragment
   6283..6301    +  promoter       T7 promoter: promoter for bacteriophage T7 RNA polymerase
   6310..14      +  misc_feature   MCS (fragment) (across the origin): pBluescript multiple cloning site
>Addgene plasmid #15796 | pHCMV-LCMV-Arm53b | analyzer sequence | sequence record 8348
GCGGCCGCTCTAGAGAGCTTGGCCCATTGCATACGTTGTATCCATATCATAATATGTACATTTATATTGG
CTCATGTCCAACATTACCGCCATGTTGACATTGATTATTGACTAGTTATTAATAGTAATCAATTACGGGG
TCATTAGTTCATAGCCCATATATGGAGTTCCGCGTTACATAACTTACGGTAAATGGCCCGCCTGGCTGAC
CGCCCAACGACCCCCGCCCATTGACGTCAATAATGACGTATGTTCCCATAGTAACGCCAATAGGGACTTT
CCATTGACGTCAATGGGTGGAGTATTTACGGTAAACTGCCCACTTGGCAGTACATCAAGTGTATCATATG
CCAAGTACGCCCCCTATTGACGTCAATGACGGTAAATGGCCCGCCTGGCATTATGCCCAGTACATGACCT
TATGGGACTTTCCTACTTGGCAGTACATCTACGTATTAGTCATCGCTATTACCATGGTGATGCGGTTTTG
GCAGTACATCAATGGGCGTGGATAGCGGTTTGACTCACGGGGATTTCCAAGTCTCCACCCCATTGACGTC
AATGGGAGTTTGTTTTGGCACCAAAATCAACGGGACTTTCCAAAATGTCGTAACAACTCCGCCCCATTGA
CGCAAATGGGCGGTAGGCGTGTACGGTGGGAGGTCTATATAAGCAGAGCTCGTTTAGTGAACCGTCAGAT
CGCCTGGAGACGCCATCCACGCTGTTTTGACCTCCATAGAAGACACCGGGACCGATCCAGCCTCCGGTCG
ACCGATCCTGAGAACTTCAGGGTGAGTTTGGGGACCCTTGATTGTTCTTTCTTTTTCGCTATTGTAAAAT
TCATGTTATATGGAGGGGGCAAAGTTTTCAGGGTGTTGTTTAGAATGGGAAGATGTCCCTTGTATCACCA
TGGACCCTCATGATAATTTTGTTTCTTTCACTTTCTACTCTGTTGACAACCATTGTCTCCTCTTATTTTC
TTTTCATTTTCTGTAACTTTTTCGTTAAACTTTAGCTTGCATTTGTAACGAATTTTTAAATTCACTTTTG
TTTATTTGTCAGATTGTAAGTACTTTCTCTAATCACTTTTTTTTCAAGGCAATCAGGGTATATTATATTG
TACTTCAGCACAGTTTTAGAGAACAATTGTTATAATTAAATGATAAGGTAGAATATTTCTGCATATAAAT
TCTGGCTGGCGTGGAAATATTCTTATTGGTAGAAACAACTACACCCTGGTCATCATCCTGCCTTTCTCTT
TATGGTTACAATGATATACACTGTTTGAGATGAGGATAAAATACTCTGAGTCCAAACCGGGCCCCTCTGC
TAACCATGTTCATGCCTTCTTCTCTTTCCTACAGCTCCTGGGCAACGTGCTGGTTGTTGTGCTGTCTCAT
CATTTTGGCAAAGAATTCCTCGACGGATCCGCCATGGGTCAGATTGTGGCAATGTTTGAGGCTCTGCCTC
ACATCATCGATGAGGTGATCAACATTGTCATTATTGTGCTTATCGTGATCACGGGTATCAAGGCTGTCTA
CAATTTTGCCACCTGTGGGATATTCGCATTGATCAGTTTCCTACTTCTGGCTGGCAGGTCCTGTGGCATG
TACGGTCTTAAGGGACCCGACATTTACAAAGGAGTTTACCAATTTAAGTCAGTGGAGTTTGATATGTCAC
ATCTGAACCTGACCATGCCCAACGCATGTTCAGCCAACAACTCCCACCATTACATCAGTATGGGGACTTC
TGGACTAGAATTGACCTTCACCAATGATTCCATCATCAGTCACAACTTTTGCAATCTGACCTCTGCCTTC
AATAAAAAGACCTTTGACCACACACTCATGAGTATAGTTTCGAGCCTACACCTCAGTATCAGAGGGAACT
CCAACTATAAGGCAGTATCCTGCGACTTCAACAATGGCATAACCATCCAATACAACTTGACATTCTCAAA
TGCACAAAGTGCTCAGAGCCAGTGTAGAACCTTCAGAGGTAGAGTCCTAGATATGTTTAGAACTGCCTTC
GGGGGGAAATACATGAGGAGTGGCTGGGGCTGGACAGGCTCAGATGGCAAGACCACCTGGTGTAGCCAGA
CGAGTTACCAATACCTGATTATACAAAATAGAACCTGGGAAAACCACTGCACATATGCAGGTCCTTTTGG
GATGTCCAGGATTCTCCTTTCCCAAGAGAAGACTAAGTTCTTCACTAGGAGACTAGCGGGCACATTCACC
TGGACTTTGTCAGACTCTTCAGGGGTGGAGAATCCAGGTGGTTATTGCCTGACCAAATGGATGATTCTTG
CTGCAGAGCTTAAGTGTTTCGGGAACACAGCAGTTGCGAAATGCAATGTAAATCATGATGAAGAATTCTG
TGACATGCTGCGACTAATTGACTACAACAAGGCTGCTTTGAGTAAGTTCAAAGAGGACGTAGAATCTGCC
TTGCACTTATTCAAAACAACAGTGAATTCTTTGATTTCAGATCAACTACTGATGAGGAACCACTTGAGAG
ATCTGATGGGGGTGCCATATTGCAATTACTCAAAGTTTTGGTACCTAGAACATGCAAAGACCGGCGAAAC
TAGTGTCCCCAAGTGCTGGCTTGTCACCAATGGTTCTTACTTAAATGAGACCCACTTCAGTGATCAAATC
GAACAGGAAGCCGATAACATGATTACAGAGATGTTGAGGAAGGATTACATAAAGAGGCAGGGGAGTACCC
CCCTAGCATTGATGGACCTTCTGATGTTTTCCACATCTGCATATCTAGTCAGCATCTTCCTGCACCTTGT
CAAAATACCAACACACAGGCACATAAAAGGTGGCTCATGTCCAAAGCCACACCGATTAACCAACAAAGGA
ATTTGTAGTTGTGGTGCATTTAAGGTGCCTGGTGTAAAAACCGTCTGGAAAAGACGCTGTTAAGGATCCG
TCGAGGAATTCACTCCTCAGGTGCAGGCTGCCTATCAGAAGGTGGTGGCTGGTGTGGCCAATGCCCTGGC
TCACAAATACCACTGAGATCTTTTTCCCTCTGCCAAAAATTATGGGGACATCATGAAGCCCCTTGAGCAT
CTGACTTCTGGCTAATAAAGGAAATTTATTTTCATTGCAATAGTGTGTTGGAATTTTTTGTGTCTCTCAC
TCGGAAGGACATATGGGAGGGCAAATCATTTAAAACATCAGAATGAGTATTTGGTTTAGAGTTTGGCAAC
ATATGCCCATATGCTGGCTGCCATGAACAAAGGTTGGCTATAAAGAGGTCATCAGTATATGAAACAGCCC
CCTGCTGTCCATTCCTTATTCCATAGAAAAGCCTTGACTTGAGGTTAGATTTTTTTTATATTTTGTTTTG
TGTTATTTTTTTCTTTAACATCCCTAAAATTTTCCTTACATGTTTTACTAGCCAGATTTTTCCTCCTCTC
CTGACTACTCCCAGTCATAGCTGTCCCTCTTCTCTTATGGAGATCCCTCGACGGATCGGCCGCAATTCGT
AATCATGTCATAGCTGTTTCCTGTGTGAAATTGTTATCCGCTCACAATTCCACACAACATACGAGCCGGA
AGCATAAAGTGTAAAGCCTGGGGTGCCTAATGAGTGAGCTAACTCACATTAATTGCGTTGCGCTCACTGC
CCGCTTTCCAGTCGGGAAACCTGTCGTGCCAGCTGCATTAATGAATCGGCCAACGCGCGGGGAGAGGCGG
TTTGCGTATTGGGCGCTCTTCCGCTTCCTCGCTCACTGACTCGCTGCGCTCGGTCGTTCGGCTGCGGCGA
GCGGTATCAGCTCACTCAAAGGCGGTAATACGGTTATCCACAGAATCAGGGGATAACGCAGGAAAGAACA
TGTGAGCAAAAGGCCAGCAAAAGGCCAGGAACCGTAAAAAGGCCGCGTTGCTGGCGTTTTTCCATAGGCT
CCGCCCCCCTGACGAGCATCACAAAAATCGACGCTCAAGTCAGAGGTGGCGAAACCCGACAGGACTATAA
AGATACCAGGCGTTTCCCCCTGGAAGCTCCCTCGTGCGCTCTCCTGTTCCGACCCTGCCGCTTACCGGAT
ACCTGTCCGCCTTTCTCCCTTCGGGAAGCGTGGCGCTTTCTCATAGCTCACGCTGTAGGTATCTCAGTTC
GGTGTAGGTCGTTCGCTCCAAGCTGGGCTGTGTGCACGAACCCCCCGTTCAGCCCGACCGCTGCGCCTTA
TCCGGTAACTATCGTCTTGAGTCCAACCCGGTAAGACACGACTTATCGCCACTGGCAGCAGCCACTGGTA
ACAGGATTAGCAGAGCGAGGTATGTAGGCGGTGCTACAGAGTTCTTGAAGTGGTGGCCTAACTACGGCTA
CACTAGAAGAACAGTATTTGGTATCTGCGCTCTGCTGAAGCCAGTTACCTTCGGAAAAAGAGTTGGTAGC
TCTTGATCCGGCAAACAAACCACCGCTGGTAGCGGTGGTTTTTTTGTTTGCAAGCAGCAGATTACGCGCA
GAAAAAAAGGATCTCAAGAAGATCCTTTGATCTTTTCTACGGGGTCTGACGCTCAGTGGAACGAAAACTC
ACGTTAAGGGATTTTGGTCATGAGATTATCAAAAAGGATCTTCACCTAGATCCTTTTAAATTAAAAATGA
AGTTTTAAATCAATCTAAAGTATATATGAGTAAACTTGGTCTGACAGTTACCAATGCTTAATCAGTGAGG
CACCTATCTCAGCGATCTGTCTATTTCGTTCATCCATAGTTGCCTGACTCCCCGTCGTGTAGATAACTAC
GATACGGGAGGGCTTACCATCTGGCCCCAGTGCTGCAATGATACCGCGAGACCCACGCTCACCGGCTCCA
GATTTATCAGCAATAAACCAGCCAGCCGGAAGGGCCGAGCGCAGAAGTGGTCCTGCAACTTTATCCGCCT
CCATCCAGTCTATTAATTGTTGCCGGGAAGCTAGAGTAAGTAGTTCGCCAGTTAATAGTTTGCGCAACGT
TGTTGCCATTGCTACAGGCATCGTGGTGTCACGCTCGTCGTTTGGTATGGCTTCATTCAGCTCCGGTTCC
CAACGATCAAGGCGAGTTACATGATCCCCCATGTTGTGCAAAAAAGCGGGTTAGCTCCTTCGGTCCTCCG
ATCGTTGTCAGAAGTAAGTTGGCCGCAGTGTTATCACTCATGGTTATGGCAGCACTGCATAATTCTCTTA
CTGTCATGCCATCCGTAAGATGCTTTTCTGTGACTGGTGAGTACTCAACCAAGTCATTCTGAGAATAGTG
TATGCGGCGACCGAGTTGCTCTTGCCCGGCGTCAATACGGGATAATACCGCGCCACATAGCAGAACTTTA
AAAGTGCTCATCATTGGAAAACGTTCTTCGGGGCGAAAACTCTCAAGGATCTTACCGCTGTTGAGATCCA
GTTCGATGTAACCCACTCGTGCACCCAACTGATCTTCAGCATCTTTTACTTTCACCAGCGTTTCTGGGTG
AGCAAAAACAGGAAGGCAAAATGCCGCAAAAAAGGGAATAAGGGCGACACGGAAATGTTGAATACTCATA
CTCTTCCTTTTTCAATATTATTGAAGCATTTATCAGGGTTATTGTCTCATGAGCGGATACATATTTGAAT
GTATTTAGAAAAATAAACAAATAGGGGTTCCGCGCACATTTCCCCGAAAAGTGCCACCTAAATTGTAAGC
GTTAATATTTTGTTAAAATTCGCGTTAAATTTTTGTTAAATCAGCTCATTTTTTAACCAATAGGCCGAAA
TCGGCAAAATCCCTTATAAATCAAAAGAATAGACCGAGATAGGGT
[37 nt withheld, positions 5786-5822]
AAAGAACGTGGACTCCAACGTCAAAGG
[49 nt withheld, positions 5850-5898]
T
[91 nt withheld, positions 5900-5990]
G
[124 nt withheld, positions 5992-6115]
CCCATTCGCCATTCAGGCTGCGCAACTGTTGGGAAGGGCGATCGGTGCGGGCCTCTTCGCTATTACGCCA
GCTGGCGAAAGGGGGATGTGCTGCAAGGCGATTAAGTTGGGTAACGCCAGGGTTTTCCCAGTCACGACGT
TGTAAAACGACGGCCAGTGAGCGCGCGTAATACGACTCACTATAGGGCGAATTGGAGCTCCACCGCGGTG
