>Addgene plasmid #15796 | pHCMV-LCMV-Arm53b | addgene partial sequence | sequence record 22264 | Bglob-intron-F 5'-ctggtcatcatcctgccttt-3'
CTTATGAATCACTGTTTTGAGATGAGGATAAAATACTCTGAGTCCAAACCGGGCCCCTCTGCTAACCATG
TTCATGCCTTCTTCTCTTTCCTACAGCTCCTGGGCAACGTGCTGGTTGTTGTGCTGTCTCATCATTTTGG
CAAAGAATTCCTCGACGGATCCGCCATGGGTCAGATTGTGGCAATGTTTGAGGCTCTGCCTCACATCATC
GATGAGGTGATCAACATTGTCATTATTGTGCTTATCGTGATCACGGGTATCAAGGCTGTCTACAATTTTG
CCACCTGTGGGATATTCGCATTGATCAGTTTCCTACTTCTGGCTGGCAGGTCCTGTGGCATGTACGGTCT
TAAGGGACCCGACATTTACAAAGGAGTTTACCAATTTAAGTCAGTGGAGTTTGATATGTCACATCTGAAC
CTGACCATGCCCAACGCATGTTCAGCCAACAACTCCCACCATTACATCAGTATGGGGACTTCTGGACTAG
AATTGACCTTCACCAATGATTCCATCATCAGTCACAACTTTTGCAATCTGACCTCTGCCTTCAATAAAAA
GACCTTTGACCACACACTCATGAGTATAGTTTCGAGCCTACACCTCAGTATCAGAGGGAACTCCAACTAT
AAGGCAGTATCCTGCGACTTCAACAATGGCATAACCATCCAATACAACTTGACATTCTCAAATGCACAAG
GGCCCANAGCNAGTGTAGAACCTTCAGAGGTAGAGTCCTAGATATGTTATAGAACTGCCTTCGGGGGGNA
ATACATGANGAGTGGCTGGGGCTGGACAGGCTCAGATGNAAGACCACCTGGGGTANCNGACGAT
